Addgene plasmid #133270: pGEMHE:mTREK-1(K271Q)
Purpose: X. laevis expression vector. It will generate the mouse TREK-1 channel
Depositing lab: Dan Minor. Depositing organization: University of California, San Francisco (UCSF). Publication: K2P2.1 (TREK-1)-activator complexes reveal a cryptic selectivity filter binding site. Lolicato M, Arrigoni C, Mori T, Sekioka Y, Bryant C, Clark KA, Minor DL Jr. Nature. 2017 Jul 20;547(7663):364-368. doi: 10.1038/nature22988. Epub 2017 Jul 10. PubMed 28693035.
Backbone
  Vector backbone: pGEMHE
  Vector type: Oocyte Expression
Growth in bacteria
  Bacterial resistance: Ampicillin, 100 μg/mL
  Growth temperature: 37°C
  Growth strain: DH5alpha
  Copy number: High Copy
Gene/Insert
  Gene/Insert name: Potassium channel subfamily K member 2 (KCNK2, TREK-1)
  Mutation: K271Q
  Entrez Gene: Kcnk2 (a.k.a. A430027H14Rik, TREK-1)
  Cloning method: Restriction Enzyme; 5′ cloning site EcoRI (destroyed during cloning); 3′ cloning site HindIII (not destroyed)
  Sequencing primers: 5′ T7
Terms and licenses: Academic/Nonprofit Terms; Industry Terms: Not Available to Industry
How to cite: pGEMHE:mTREK-1(K271Q) was a gift from Dan Minor (Addgene plasmid # 133270 ; http://n2t.net/addgene:133270 ; RRID:Addgene_133270)
