[The description below was written by a language model from this plasmid's Addgene catalogue record and pLannotate feature annotations shown in this document.]
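Description:
pGEMHE:mTREK-1(K271Q) is a Xenopus laevis oocyte expression plasmid built on the pGEMHE backbone, carrying the mouse two-pore-domain potassium channel TREK-1 (K2P2.1, gene Kcnk2) with a K271Q point mutation. The 4.3 kb plasmid is maintained in E. coli through a high-copy ColE1/pUC-type origin and selected with ampicillin via the β-lactamase gene and its own promoter. Short remnants of lacZα, lacI, rop and the pBR322 bom region, along with a lac promoter/operator and CAP site, are leftovers of the pGEM-type cloning backbone and have no role in expressing the insert.

The functional cassette is designed for in vitro transcription rather than direct expression from DNA. A T7 promoter sits upstream of the Xenopus β-globin 5′-UTR, followed by the Kcnk2 coding sequence and then the Xenopus β-globin 3′-UTR. An SP6 promoter lies downstream in the opposite orientation. Transcription with T7 RNA polymerase yields a cRNA in which the channel open reading frame is flanked by the globin untranslated regions, which improve translation and message stability once the RNA is injected into oocytes. The insert was placed by restriction cloning between EcoRI (destroyed in the process) and HindIII sites. No epitope tag or reporter is annotated.

The record states only that the plasmid will generate the mouse TREK-1 channel in the Xenopus system, and it does not explain the purpose of the K271Q substitution. The associated work concerns structural complexes of K2P2.1 with small-molecule activators, so the construct is suited to electrophysiological characterisation of this channel variant in oocytes.
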