Features (pLannotate 1.2.2; 16 found; start..end, strand, type, name):
     95..130     +  CDS            rop (fragment): Rop protein, which maintains plasmids at low copy number; rop
    232..331     +  misc_feature   bom (fragment): basis of mobility region from pBR322
    337..494     -  CDS            lacZα (fragment): LacZα fragment of β-galactosidase; lacZ fragment
    497..515     +  promoter       T7 promoter: promoter for bacteriophage T7 RNA polymerase
    523..540     +  misc_feature   MCS (fragment): pUC18/19 multiple cloning site
    547..589     +  5'UTR          Xenopus globin 5'-UTR: translational enhancer from the 5'-UTR of the major beta-globin gene of Xenopus laevis
    635..1864    +  CDS            Kcnk2: KCNK2_MOUSE - Experimental evidence at protein level: Swiss-Prot protein existence level 1. Ion channel that contributes to passive transmembrane potassium transport. Reversibly converts between a voltage-insensitive potassium leak channel and a voltage-dependent outward rectifying potassium channel in a phosphorylation-dependent manner. In astrocytes, forms mostly heterodimeric potassium channels with KCNK1, with only a minor proportion of functional channels containing homodimeric KCNK2 (PubMed:24496152). In astrocytes, the heterodimer formed by KCNK1 and KCNK2 is required for rapid glutamat
   1932..2057    +  3'UTR          Xenopus globin 3'-UTR: 3'-UTR of the major beta-globin gene of Xenopus laevis
   2153..2171    -  promoter       SP6 promoter: promoter for bacteriophage SP6 RNA polymerase
   2213..2229    -  protein_bind   lac operator: The lac repressor binds to the lac operator to inhibit transcription in E. coli. This inhibition can be relieved by adding lactose or isopropyl-β-D-thiogalactopyranoside (IPTG). lac repressor encoded by lacI
   2237..2267    -  promoter       lac promoter: promoter for the E. coli lac operon
   2282..2303    -  protein_bind   CAP binding site: CAP binding activates transcription in the presence of cAMP. E. coli catabolite activator protein
   2316..2408    -  CDS            lacI (fragment): lac repressor; lacI; The lac repressor binds to the lac operator to inhibit transcription in E. coli. This inhibition can be relieved by adding lactose or isopropyl-β-D-thiogalactopyranoside (IPTG).
   2591..3179    -  rep_origin     ori: high-copy-number ColE1/pMB1/pBR322/pUC origin of replication
   3350..4210    -  CDS            AmpR: β-lactamase; bla; confers resistance to ampicillin, carbenicillin, and related antibiotics
   4211..4315    -  promoter       AmpR promoter: bla
>Addgene plasmid #133270 | pGEMHE:mTREK-1(K271Q) | addgene full sequence | sequence record 292317 | Addgene NGS Result
CACATTTCCCCGAAAAGTGCCACCTGACGTCTAAGAAACCATTATTATCATGACATTAACCTATAAAAAT
AGGCGTATCACGAGGCCCTTTCGTCTCGCGCGTTTCGGTGATGACGGTGAAAACCTCTGACACATGCAGC
TCCCGGAGACGGTCACAGCTTGTCTGTAAGCGGATGCCGGGAGCAGACAAGCCCGTCAGGGCGCGTCAGC
GGGTGTTGGCGGGTGTCGGGGCTGGCTTAACTATGCGGCATCAGAGCAGATTGTACTGAGAGTGCACCAT
ATGCGGTGTGAAATACCGCACAGATGCGTAAGGAGAAAATACCGCATCAGGCGCCATTCGCCATTCAGGC
TGCGCAACTGTTGGGAAGGGCGATCGGTGCGGGCCTCTTCGCTATTACGCCAGCTGGCGAAAGGGGGATG
TGCTGCAAGGCGATTAAGTTGGGTAACGCCAGGGTTTTCCCAGTCACGACGTTGTAAAACGACGGCCAGT
GAATTGTAATACGACTCACTATAGGGCGAATTAATTCGAGCTCGGTACCCAGCTTGCTTGTTCTTTTTGC
AGAAGCTCAGAATAAACGCTCAACTTTGGCAGATCAATTCCCCGGGGATCCGAATTCTCTAGAGCAAGCT
TATGGCGGCCCCTGACTTGCTGGATCCCAAGTCTGCTGCTCAGAACTCCAAACCGAGGCTCTCATTCTCC
TCAAAACCCACCGTGCTTGCTTCCCGGGTGGAGAGTGACTCGGCCATTAATGTTATGAAATGGAAGACGG
TCTCCACGATTTTCCTGGTGGTCGTCCTCTACCTGATCATCGGAGCCACGGTGTTCAAGGCATTGGAGCA
GCCTCAGGAGATTTCCCAGAGGACCACCATTGTGATCCAGAAGCAGACCTTCATAGCCCAGCATGCCTGC
GTCAACTCCACCGAGCTGGACGAACTCATCCAGCAAATAGTGGCAGCAATAAACGCAGGAATTATCCCCT
TAGGAAACAGCTCCAATCAAGTTAGTCACTGGGACCTCGGAAGCTCTTTCTTCTTTGCTGGTACTGTTAT
CACAACCATAGGATTTGGAAACATCTCCCCACGAACTGAAGGTGGAAAAATATTCTGCATCATCTATGCC
TTGCTGGGAATTCCCCTCTTTGGCTTTCTACTGGCTGGGGTTGGTGATCAGCTAGGAACTATATTTGGAA
AAGGAATTGCCAAAGTGGAAGACACATTTATTAAGTGGAATGTTAGTCAGACGAAGATTCGTATCATCTC
CACCATCATCTTCATCCTGTTTGGCTGTGTCCTCTTTGTGGCTCTCCCTGCGGTCATATTCAAGCACATA
GAAGGCTGGAGCGCCCTGGACGCTATCTATTTTGTGGTTATCACTCTGACGACCATTGGATTTGGAGACT
ACGTGGCAGGTGGATCAGACATTGAATATCTGGACTTCTACCAGCCTGTGGTGTGGTTCTGGATCCTCGT
TGGGCTGGCCTACTTTGCAGCTGTTCTGAGCATGATTGGGGACTGGCTACGGGTGATCTCTAAGAAGACG
AAGGAAGAGGTGGGAGAGTTCAGAGCGCATGCCGCTGAGTGGACAGCCAATGTCACGGCCGAGTTCAAGG
AAACGAGGAGGCGGCTGAGCGTGGAGATCTACGACAAGTTCCAGCGTGCCACATCCGTGAAGCGGAAGCT
CTCCGCAGAGCTGGCGGGCAACCACAACCAGGAACTGACTCCGTGTCGTCGCACCCTGTCTGTGAACCAC
CTGACCAGCGAGAGGGAAGTCCTGCCTCCCTTGCTGAAGGCTGAGAGCATCTATCTGAACGGTCTGACAC
CACACTGTGCTGGTGAGGACATAGCTGTCATTGAGAACATGAAGTGACTCGAGTCGACGGATCCGCGGCC
CGCGCATGCCCATGGTCTCTAGCTTGATCTGGTTACCACTAAACCAGCCTCAAGAACACCCGAATGGAGT
CTCTAAGCTACATAATACCAACTTACACTTTACAAAATGTTGTCCCCCAAAATGTAGCCATTCGTATCTG
CTCCTAATAAAAAGAAAGTTTCTTCACATTCTAAAAAAAAAAAAAAAAAAAAAAAAAAAAAACCCGGACT
ACGCGTAAGAATTCGCGGCGCCTAGGGCGGCCGGCGCGGCTAGCTTGAGTATTCTATAGTGTCACCTAAA
TAGCTTGGCGTAATCATGGTCATAGCTGTTTCCTGTGTGAAATTGTTATCCGCTCACAATTCCACACAAC
ATACGAGCCGGAAGCATAAAGTGTAAAGCCTGGGGTGCCTAATGAGTGAGCTAACTCACATTAATTGCGT
TGCGCTCACTGCCCGCTTTCCAGTCGGGAAACCTGTCGTGCCAGCTGCATTAATGAATCGGCCAACGCGC
GGGGAGAGGCGGTTTGCGTATTGGGCGCTCTTCCGCTTCCTCGCTCACTGACTCGCTGCGCTCGGTCGTT
CGGCTGCGGCGAGCGGTATCAGCTCACTCAAAGGCGGTAATACGGTTATCCACAGAATCAGGGGATAACG
CAGGAAAGAACATGTGAGCAAAAGGCCAGCAAAAGGCCAGGAACCGTAAAAAGGCCGCGTTGCTGGCGTT
TTTCCATAGGCTCCGCCCCCCTGACGAGCATCACAAAAATCGACGCTCAAGTCAGAGGTGGCGAAACCCG
ACAGGACTATAAAGATACCAGGCGTTTCCCCCTGGAAGCTCCCTCGTGCGCTCTCCTGTTCCGACCCTGC
CGCTTACCGGATACCTGTCCGCCTTTCTCCCTTCGGGAAGCGTGGCGCTTTCTCATAGCTCACGCTGTAG
GTATCTCAGTTCGGTGTAGGTCGTTCGCTCCAAGCTGGGCTGTGTGCACGAACCCCCCGTTCAGCCCGAC
CGCTGCGCCTTATCCGGTAACTATCGTCTTGAGTCCAACCCGGTAAGACACGACTTATCGCCACTGGCAG
CAGCCACTGGTAACAGGATTAGCAGAGCGAGGTATGTAGGCGGTGCTACAGAGTTCTTGAAGTGGTGGCC
TAACTACGGCTACACTAGAAGAACAGTATTTGGTATCTGCGCTCTGCTGAAGCCAGTTACCTTCGGAAAA
AGAGTTGGTAGCTCTTGATCCGGCAAACAAACCACCGCTGGTAGCGGTGGTTTTTTTGTTTGCAAGCAGC
AGATTACGCGCAGAAAAAAAGGATCTCAAGAAGATCCTTTGATCTTTTCTACGGGGTCTGACGCTCAGTG
GAACGAAAACTCACGTTAAGGGATTTTGGTCATGAGATTATCAAAAAGGATCTTCACCTAGATCCTTTTA
AATTAAAAATGAAGTTTTAAATCAATCTAAAGTATATATGAGTAAACTTGGTCTGACAGTTACCAATGCT
TAATCAGTGAGGCACCTATCTCAGCGATCTGTCTATTTCGTTCATCCATAGTTGCCTGACTCCCCGTCGT
GTAGATAACTACGATACGGGAGGGCTTACCATCTGGCCCCAGTGCTGCAATGATACCGCGAGACCCACGC
TCACCGGCTCCAGATTTATCAGCAATAAACCAGCCAGCCGGAAGGGCCGAGCGCAGAAGTGGTCCTGCAA
CTTTATCCGCCTCCATCCAGTCTATTAATTGTTGCCGGGAAGCTAGAGTAAGTAGTTCGCCAGTTAATAG
TTTGCGCAACGTTGTTGCCATTGCTACAGGCATCGTGGTGTCACGCTCGTCGTTTGGTATGGCTTCATTC
AGCTCCGGTTCCCAACGATCAAGGCGAGTTACATGATCCCCCATGTTGTGCAAAAAAGCGGTTAGCTCCT
TCGGTCCTCCGATCGTTGTCAGAAGTAAGTTGGCCGCAGTGTTATCACTCATGGTTATGGCAGCACTGCA
TAATTCTCTTACTGTCATGCCATCCGTAAGATGCTTTTCTGTGACTGGTGAGTACTCAACCAAGTCATTC
TGAGAATAGTGTATGCGGCGACCGAGTTGCTCTTGCCCGGCGTCAATACGGGATAATACCGCGCCACATA
GCAGAACTTTAAAAGTGCTCATCATTGGAAAACGTTCTTCGGGGCGAAAACTCTCAAGGATCTTACCGCT
GTTGAGATCCAGTTCGATGTAACCCACTCGTGCACCCAACTGATCTTCAGCATCTTTTACTTTCACCAGC
GTTTCTGGGTGAGCAAAAACAGGAAGGCAAAATGCCGCAAAAAAGGGAATAAGGGCGACACGGAAATGTT
GAATACTCATACTCTTCCTTTTTCAATATTATTGAAGCATTTATCAGGGTTATTGTCTCATGAGCGGATA
CATATTTGAATGTATTTAGAAAAATAAACAAATAGGGGTTCCGCG
